>Addgene plasmid #118908 | pOCC219 | addgene full sequence | sequence record 232256 | Addgene NGS Result
AGCTGCCACCATTTTGTTCGCCCAGGACTCTAGCTATAGTTCTAGTGGTTGGCTACGTATACTCCGGAAT
ATTAATAGATCATGGAGATAATTAAAATGATAACCATCTCGCAAATAAATAAGTATTTTACTGTTTTCGT
AACAGTTTTGTAATAAAAAAACCTATAAATATTCCGGATTATTCATACCGTCCCACCATCGGGCGCGGAT
CGCCACCATGGCGGCCGCAAGCGCTATGGCCACAACCTGTTACATTGCACAAGATAAAAATATATCATCA
CGAACAGTAAAACTGTCTGCTTACATAAACAGTAATACAAGGGGTGTTATGCAGTTTAAGGTTTACACCT
ATAAAAGAGAGAGCCGTTATCGTCTGTTTGTGGATGTACAGAGTGATATTATTGACACGCCCGGGCGACG
GATGGTGATCCCCCTGGCCAGTGCCCGTCTGCTGTCAGATAAAGTCTCCCGTGAACTTTACCCGGTGGTG
CATATCGGGGATGAAAGCTGGCGCATGATGACCACCGATATGGCCAGTGTGCCGGTCTCCGTTATCGGGG
AAGAAGTGGCTGATCTCAGCCACCGCGAAAATGACATCAAAAACGCCATTAACCTGATGTTCTGGGGAAT
ATAAATGTCAGGCTCCCTTATACACAGCCAGTGGCGCGCCGGGTAGCGGATCTGGTTCAGACAGTCTGGA
GTTCATTGCGAGCAAGCTCGCTGGCTCGGGATCCGGTTCTCTCGAAGTTTTGTTCCAGGGTCCACATCAT
CATCATCATCACCACCATCACCACTAAAGAAGCTTGTCGAGAAGTACTAGAGGATCATAATCAGCCATAC
CACATTTGTAGAGGTTTTACTTGCTTTAAAAAACCTCCCACACCTCCCCCTGAACCTGAAACATAAAATG
AATGCAATTGTTGTTGTTAACTTGTTTATTGCAGCTTATAATGGTTACAAATAAAGCAATAGCATCACAA
ATTTCACAAATAAAGCATTTTTTTCACTGCATTCTAGTTGTGGTTTGTCCAAACTCATCAATGTATCTTA
TCATGTCTGGATCTGATCACTGCTTGAGCCTAGGAGATCCGAACCAGATAAGTGAAAGCCTGCATCCGCA
GATCTTAATTAATAAAACACGATACATTGTTATTAGTACATTTATTAAGCGCTAGATTCTGTGCGTTGTT
GATTTACAGACAATTGTTGTACGTATTTTAATAATTCATTAAATTTATAATCTTTAGGGTGGTATGTTAG
AGCGAAAATCAAATGATTTTCAGCGTCTTTATATCTGAATTTAAATATTAAATCCTCAATAGATTTGTAA
AATAGGTTTCGATTAGTTTCAAACAAGGGTTGTTTTTCCGAACCGATGGCTGGACTATCTAATGGATTTT
CGCTCAACGCCACAAAACTTGCCAAATCTTGTAGCAGCAATCTAGCTTTGTCGATATTCGTTTGTGTTTT
GTTTTGTAATAAAGGTTCGACGTCGTTCAAAATATTATGCGCTTTTGTATTTCTTTCATCACTGTCGTTA
GTGTACAATTGACTCGACGTAAACACGTTAAATAACGCTTGGACATATTTAACATCGGGCGTGTTAGCTT
TATTAGGCCGATTATCGTCGTCGTCCCAACCCTCGTCGTTAGAAGTTGCTTCCGAAGACGATTTTGCCAT
AGCCACACGACGCCTATTAATTGTGTCGGCTAACACGTCCGCGATCAAATTTGTAGTTGAGCTTTTTGGG
CCTCATGGGCCTTCCGCTCACTGCCCGCTTTCCAGTCGGGAAACCTGTCGTGCCAGCTGCATTAACATGG
TCATAGCTGTTTCCTTGCGTATTGGGCGCTCTCCGCTTCCTCGCTCACTGACTCGCTGCGCTCGGTCGTT
CGGGTAAAGCCTGGGGTGCCTAATGAGCAAAAGGCCAGCAAAAGGCCAGGAACCGTAAAAAGGCCGCGTT
GCTGGCGTTTTTCCATAGGCTCCGCCCCCCTGACGAGCATCACAAAAATCGACGCTCAAGTCAGAGGTGG
CGAAACCCGACAGGACTATAAAGATACCAGGCGTTTCCCCCTGGAAGCTCCCTCGTGCGCTCTCCTGTTC
CGACCCTGCCGCTTACCGGATACCTGTCCGCCTTTCTCCCTTCGGGAAGCGTGGCGCTTTCTCATAGCTC
ACGCTGTAGGTATCTCAGTTCGGTGTAGGTCGTTCGCTCCAAGCTGGGCTGTGTGCACGAACCCCCCGTT
CAGCCCGACCGCTGCGCCTTATCCGGTAACTATCGTCTTGAGTCCAACCCGGTAAGACACGACTTATCGC
CACTGGCAGCAGCCACTGGTAACAGGATTAGCAGAGCGAGGTATGTAGGCGGTGCTACAGAGTTCTTGAA
GTGGTGGCCTAACTACGGCTACACTAGAAGAACAGTATTTGGTATCTGCGCTCTGCTGAAGCCAGTTACC
TTCGGAAAAAGAGTTGGTAGCTCTTGATCCGGCAAACAAACCACCGCTGGTAGCGGTGGTTTTTTTGTTT
GCAAGCAGCAGATTACGCGCAGAAAAAAAGGATCTCAAGAAGATCCTTTGATCTTTTCTACGGGGTCTGA
CGCTCAGTGGAACGAAAACTCACGTTAAGGGATTTTGGTCATGAGATTATCAAAAAGGATCTTCACCTAG
ATCCTTTTAAATTAAAAATGAAGTTTTAAATCAATCTAAAGTATATATGAGTAAACTTGGTCTGACAGTT
ACCAATGCTTAATCAGTGAGGCACCTATCTCAGCGATCTGTCTATTTCGTTCATCCATAGTTGCCTGACT
CCCCGTCGTGTAGATAACTACGATACGGGAGGGCTTACCATCTGGCCCCAGTGCTGCAATGATACCGCGA
GACCCACGCTCACCGGCTCCAGATTTATCAGCAATAAACCAGCCAGCCGGAAGGGCCGAGCGCAGAAGTG
GTCCTGCAACTTTATCCGCCTCCATCCAGTCTATTAATTGTTGCCGGGAAGCTAGAGTAAGTAGTTCGCC
AGTTAATAGTTTGCGCAACGTTGTTGCCATTGCTGCAGGCATCGTGGTGTCACGCTCGTCGTTTGGTATG
GCTTCATTCAGCTCCGGTTCCCAACGATCAAGGCGAGTTACATGATCCCCCATGTTGTGCAAAAAAGCGG
TTAGCTCCTTCGGTCCTCCGATCGTTGTCAGAAGTAAGTTGGCCGCAGTGTTATCACTCATGGTTATGGC
AGCACTGCATAATTCTCTTACTGTCATGCCATCCGTAAGATGCTTTTCTGTGACTGGTGAGTACTCAACC
AAGTCATTCTGAGAATAGTGTATGCGGCGACCGAGTTGCTCTTGCCCGGCGTCAACACGGGATAATACCG
CGCCACATAGCAGAACTTTAAAAGTGCTCATCATTGGAAAACGTTCTTCGGGGCGAAAACTCTCAAGGAT
CTTACCGCTGTTGAGATCCAGTTCGATGTAACCCACTCGTGCACCCAACTGATCTTCAGCATCTTTTACT
TTCACCAGCGTTTCTGGGTGAGCAAAAACAGGAAGGCAAAATGCCGCAAAAAAGGGAATAAGGGCGACAC
GGAAATGTTGAATACTCATTACTCTTCCTTTTTCAATATTATTGAAGCATTTATCAGGGTTATTGTCTCA
TGAGCGGATACATATTTGAATGTATTTAGAAAAATAAACAAATAGGGGTTCCGCGCACATTTCCCCGAAA
AGTGCCACCTAAATTGTAAGCGTTAATATTTTGTTAAAATTCGCGTTAAATTTTTGTTAAATCAGCTCAT
TTTTTAACCAATAGGCCGAAATCGGCAAAATCCCTTATAAATCAAAAGAATAGACCGAGATAGGGTTGAG
TGGCCGCTACAGGGCGCTCCCATTCGCCATTCAGGCTGCGCAACTGTTGGGAAGGGCGTTTCGGTGCGGG
CCTCTTCGCTATTACGCCAGCTGGCGAAAGGGGGATGTGCTGCAAGGCGATTAAGTTGGGTAACGCCAGG
GTTTTCCCAGTCACGACGTTGTAAAACGACGGCCAGTGAGCGCGACGTAATACGACTCACTATAGGGCGA
ATTGGCGGAAGGCCGTCAAGGCCGTGACGTTAAAACTATTAAGCCATCCAATCGACCGTTAGTCGAATCA
GGACCGCTGGTGCGAGAAGCCGCGAAGTATGGCGAATGCATCGTATAACGTGTGGAGTCCGCTCATTAGA
GCGTCATGTTTAGACAAGAAAGCTACATATTTAATTGATCCCGATGATTTTATTGATAAATTGACCCTAA
CTCCATACACGGTATTCTACAATGGCGGGGTTTTGGTCAAAATTTCCGGACTGCGATTGTACATGCTGTT
AACGGCTCCGCCCACTATTAATGAAATTAAAAATTCCAATTTTAAAAAACGCAGCAAGAGAAACATTTGT
ATGAAAGAATGCGTAGAAGGAAAGAAAAATGTCGTGGACATGCTGAACAACAAGATTAATATGCCTCCGT
GTATAAAAAAAATATTGAACGATTTGAAAGAAAACAATGTACCGCGCGGCGGTATGTACAGGAAGAGGTT
TATACTAAACTGTTACATTGCAAACGTGGTTTCGTGTGCCAAGTGTGAAAACCGATGTTTAATCAAGGCT
CTGACGCATTTCTACAACCACGACTCCAAGTGTGTGGGTGAAGTCATGCATCTTTTAATCAAATCCCAAG
ATGTGTATAAACCACCAAACTGCCAAAAAATGAAAACTGTGGACAAGCTCTGTCCGTTTGCTGGCAACTG
CAAGGGTCTCAATCCTATTTGTAATTATTGAATAATAAAACAATTATAAATGCTAAATTTGTTTTTTATT
AACGATACAAACCAAACGCAACAAGAACATTTGTAGTATTATCTATAATTGAAAACGCGTAGTTATAATC
GCTGAGGTAATATTTAAAATCATTTTCAAATGATTCACAGTTAATTTGCGACAATATAATTTTATTTTCA
CATAAACTAGACGCCTTGTCGTCTTCTTCTTCGTATTCCTTCTCTTTTTCATTTTTCTCCTCATAAAAAT
TAACATAGTTATTATCGTATCCATATATGTATCTATCGTATAGAGTAAATTTTTTGTTGTCATAAATATA
TATGTCTTTTTTAATGGGGTGTATAGTACCGCTGCGCATAGTTTTTCTGTAATTTACAACAGTGCTATTT
TCTGGTAGTTCTTCGGAGTGTGTTGCTTTAATTATTAAATTTATATAATCAATGAATTTGGGATCGTCGG
TTTTGTACAATATGTTGCCGGCATAGTACGCAGCTTCTTCTAGTTCAATTACACCATTTTTTAGCAGCAC
CGGATTAACATAACTTTCCAAAATGTTGTACGAACCGTTAAACAAAAACAGTTCACCTCCCTTTTCTATA
CTATTGTCTGCGAGCAGTTGTTTGTTGTTAAAAATAACAGCCATTGTAATGAGACGCACAAACTAATATC
ACA
Features (pLannotate 1.2.2; 16 found; start..end, strand, type, name):
     79..170     +  promoter       polyhedrin promoter: polh from Autographa californica; promoter for the baculovirus polyhedrin gene
    329..631     +  CDS            ccdB: CCDB_ECOLI - Also known as G, letB, letD. Experimental evidence at protein level: Swiss-Prot protein existence level 1. Toxic component of a type II toxin-antitoxin (TA) system, functioning in plasmid maintainence. Responsible for the post- segregational killing (PSK) of plasmid-free cells, also referred to as a plasmid addiction system. Half-life of over 2 hours. Cell killing by CcdB is accompanied by filamentation, defects in chromosome and plasmid segregation, defects in cell division, formation of anucleate cells, decreased DNA synthesis and plasmid loss. Interferes with the activity of DN
    765..781     +  CDS            capTEV™ (fragment): composite tag for in vivo biotinylation, TEV protease cleavage, and 6xHis tagging
    823..906     +  CDS            large T antigen (fragment): large T antigen from SV40 (simian virus 40)
    929..1063    +  polyA_signal   SV40 poly(A) signal: SV40 polyadenylation signal
   1136..1508    +  3'UTR          polyhedrin 3' UTR: 3' UTR from the Autographa californica nucleopolyhedrovirus polyhedrin gene (Suzuki et al., 2006)
   1768..1815    -  CDS            lacI (fragment): lac repressor; lacI; The lac repressor binds to the lac operator to inhibit transcription in E. coli. This inhibition can be relieved by adding lactose or isopropyl-β-D-thiogalactopyranoside (IPTG).
   1852..1892    -  rep_origin     RSF ori (fragment): Plasmids containing the RSF 1030 origin of replication can be propagated in E. coli cells that contain additional plasmids with compatible origins.
   1970..2558    -  rep_origin     ori: high-copy-number ColE1/pMB1/pBR322/pUC origin of replication
   2729..3589    -  CDS            AmpR: β-lactamase; bla; confers resistance to ampicillin, carbenicillin, and related antibiotics
   3591..3695    -  promoter       AmpR promoter: bla
   3721..3852    -  rep_origin     M13 ori (fragment): M13 bacteriophage origin of replication; arrow indicates direction of (+) strand synthesis
   3873..4029    -  CDS            lacZα (fragment): LacZα fragment of β-galactosidase; lacZ fragment
   4038..4056    +  promoter       T7 promoter: promoter for bacteriophage T7 RNA polymerase
   4159..4788    +  CDS            LEF-2: LEF2_NPVAC - Experimental evidence at protein level: Swiss-Prot protein existence level 1. Plays an essential role in viral DNA replication. Does not seem to participate in the initiation step but is rather important for the amplification of DNA. Also required for expression from the vp39 and polh promoters. From Autographa californica nuclear polyhedrosis virus (AcMNPV).
   4829..5434    +  CDS            ORF603: baculovirus ORF603 protein
