[The description below was written by a language model from this plasmid's Addgene catalogue record and pLannotate feature annotations shown in this document.]
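Description:
pOCC219 is a baculovirus transfer (shuttle) vector built on the pOET1 backbone for insect cell protein expression. It is intended for generating recombinant baculovirus by recombination with the FlashBac bacmid. In E. coli it is maintained through a high-copy ColE1/pUC-type origin and selected with ampicillin via the β-lactamase gene. Because it carries an intact ccdB toxin gene, the empty vector has to be propagated in a ccdB-tolerant strain, and the record lists DB3.1. The annotated LEF-2 and ORF603 coding regions upstream of the expression cassette, together with the polyhedrin 3' UTR region downstream, are sequences from the AcMNPV polyhedrin locus. These are the kind of flanks that mediate homologous recombination with the viral genome.

The payload is an acceptor cassette rather than a gene of interest, laid out as NcoI-NotI-ccdB-AscI-YBBR-3C-HIS10-stop-HindIII. It sits downstream of the very late polyhedrin (polH) promoter and is followed by an SV40 polyadenylation signal. An open reading frame is cloned between NotI and AscI, displacing ccdB, so that non-recombinant plasmids are counter-selected in ordinary cloning strains. The inserted protein is then expressed with a C-terminal YBBR tag, a short peptide used for site-specific enzymatic labelling. This is followed by a 3C protease site and a ten-histidine tag for metal affinity purification. From the order of the cassette, 3C cleavage would remove the His tag while leaving YBBR on the protein.

Several short annotations are fragment hits: capTEV over the tag region, SV40 large T antigen, lacI, RSF ori, M13 ori and lacZα. They probably reflect partial sequence similarity or backbone remnants rather than functional elements. The vector belongs to the FlexiBAC series of baculovirus expression plasmids.
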