Addgene plasmid #118908: pOCC219
Purpose: shuttle vector for baculovirus production, using FlashBac bacmid; for recombinant protein with C-terminal HIS10, cleavable with 3C protease and C-terminal YBBR tag
Depositing lab: Marc Bickle & PEPC MPI CBG. Depositing organization: Max Planck Institute of Molecular Cell Biology and Genetics. Publication: FlexiBAC: a versatile, open-source baculovirus vector system for protein expression, secretion, and proteolytic processing. Lemaitre RP, Bogdanova A, Borgonovo B, Woodruff JB, Drechsel DN. BMC Biotechnol. 2019 Mar 29;19(1):20. doi: 10.1186/s12896-019-0512-z. PubMed 30925874.
Backbone
  Vector backbone: pOET1
  Backbone size w/o insert (bp): 4900
  Vector type: Insect Expression
Growth in bacteria
  Bacterial resistance: Ampicillin, 100 μg/mL
  Growth temperature: 37°C
  Growth strain: DB3.1
  Copy number: High Copy
Gene/Insert
  Gene/Insert name: NcoI-NotI-ccdB-AscI-YBBR-3C-HIS10-stop-HindIII cassette
  Promoter: polH
  Tag / fusion protein: YBBR tag, HIS10, cleavable with 3C protease (C terminal on backbone)
  Cloning method: Restriction Enzyme; 5′ cloning site NotI (unknown if destroyed); 3′ cloning site AscI (unknown if destroyed)
Terms and licenses: Academic/Nonprofit Terms; Industry Terms: Not Available to Industry
How to cite: pOCC219 was a gift from Marc Bickle & PEPC MPI CBG (Addgene plasmid # 118908 ; http://n2t.net/addgene:118908 ; RRID:Addgene_118908)
